>Addgene plasmid #14546 | pLV.PARP1#3 | addgene partial sequence | sequence record 21160 | pBABE-3
NNNNNNNNNNGNNNNNNNNNNNNNNNNCGNNNNNGANGCGGTTTGNNGNTATTGGGCGCTCTTCCGCTTC
CTCGCTCACTGACTCGCTGCGCTCGGTCGTTCGGCTGCGGCGAGCGGTATCAGCTCACTCAAAGGCGGTA
ATACGGTTATCCACAGAATCAGGGGATAACGCAGGAAAGAACATGTGAGCAAAAGGCCAGCAAAAGGCCA
GGAACCGTAAAAAGGCCGCGTTGCTGGCGTTTTTCCATAGGCTCCGCCCCCCTGACGAGCATCACAAAAA
TCGACGCTCAAGTCAGAGGTGGCGAAACCCGACAGGACTATAAAGATACCAGGCGTTTCCCCCTGGAAGC
TCCCTCGTGCGCTCTCCTGTTCCGACCCTGCCGCTTACCGGATACCTGTCCGCCTTTCTCCCTTCGGGAA
GCGTGGCGCTTTCTCATAGCTCACGCTGTAGGTATCTCAGTTCGGTGTAGGTCGTTCGCTCCAAGCTGGG
CTGTGTGCACGAACCCCCCGTTCAGCCCGACCGCTGCGCCTTATCCGGTAACTATCGTCTTGAGTCCAAC
CCGGTAAGACACGACTTATCGCCACTGGCAGCAGCCACTGGTAACAGGATTAGCAGAGCGAGGTATGTAG
GCGGTGCTACAGAGTTCTTGAAGTGGTGGCCTAACTACGGCTACACTAGAAGAACAGTATTTGGTATCTG
CGCTCTGCTGAAGCCAGTTACCTTCGGAAAAAGAGTTGGTAGCTCTTGATCCGGCAAACAAACCACCGCT
GGGNANCGGNNGGNTTTTTTGTTTGNNAGCAGCANNNNNNNNCNCNNAAAAANNNNNNNNNNNNNNANAN
NNNNNNNNNNNNNNNNNNNNNN
