>Addgene plasmid #14546 | pLV.PARP1#3 | addgene partial sequence | sequence record 21161 | H1 5'-tcgctatgtgttctgggaaa-3'
GGNNNNNNNNNNNCCAGGNTAGNTNCTTNGGATTNGGGAATCTTATAAGGTTCTGTATGAGGACCACAGN
ATCCCCGGGACTCGCTCCGGCATGTTTCTTCAAGAGAGGCCATCCGGAGCGAGTNCTTGNTGGANAAGCT
TNTCNATACTGTCGGACCCTGTGGANTGTGTGGCNGGNNGGNNGNGGANNGNCNGGNGGCTCAGCGGCAA
GCNTAGGAGGANAGCCGTGTNTATCNACTANTCAGNNNCCCGGTGTGGNANNGNNGGNGGGNNCTGNACN
NGANNNAGNCNGNAGNGNNNGNNNNNNNNANAGTNNNNGGNGNANNNGNNGCCGCGNNNNCGNNGNTNNC
NNCNCTNNCTCNNCNGAGTTNGNTGGNGTNNNCGNACCATGGGCTGANNAANGNTGTTTNTGAAAANGTC
NNNNGANGGCGNGCNCCTCCTCTGAGNGATGNNGAAGTTGGNGAGGAGGNTTATTTGGAANTNGGATGNT
GTGTGGACANAAACNTGGCCGGANAGANGACNNNNGGNGGGGNGNANNTAAGNGGAACAGTGACGGCTTA
NGNNATGNGGGAANAGAGNTNTNCCCTCNGCTGTNANCTGAGGATGNNAGNGNGNNGNAANANNGGACGN
GAGCAGACNGGNNNNTNGGGTGGGGGGNNNNTGGNACNGACNANNAAGNGGTTCNCAGANGNNNNTGGGT
TGNCAAAGCTNGANNGTGATNNNNGGGAGGNAGGAGNAAAANGGTGNTNGNNCCCNNGCNNCGGGNNGTN
NNTCTTGANGGGGNNCCANNGTCTGCNAGAGCNNGNNGGTGNNGTGATATAANGAGGTNCNNCNNTGTNG
GGCGNCGCTAATGACGGNCCCNNGNNNN
