[The description below was written by a language model from this plasmid's Addgene catalogue record.]
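Description:
pLV.PARP1#3 is a lentiviral RNAi vector built on the pRDI292 backbone and designed to knock down human PARP1, the poly(ADP-ribose) polymerase 1 enzyme involved in sensing DNA damage. It is propagated in bacteria as a high-copy, ampicillin-resistant plasmid. The recorded host is a recombination-deficient strain of the kind commonly used to keep the repeated sequences of lentiviral vectors stable. A puromycin marker allows selection of mammalian cells that have taken up the vector. No feature table is provided, so the origin of replication, the LTR configuration and the promoter driving the puromycin marker are not stated.

The payload is a short hairpin cassette of about 60 bp, cloned between BamHI and SalI sites that both remain intact. It was made from annealed oligonucleotides encoding a sense target sequence, a loop and the complementary antisense arm, followed by a thymidine run that would act as an RNA polymerase III terminator. The promoter is not explicitly listed, but the recommended sequencing primer is an H1 primer, which suggests that the hairpin sits downstream of an H1 Pol III promoter, as is usual for this type of shRNA design. The "#3" in the name indicates that this is one of several hairpins targeting PARP1.

After packaging into lentiviral particles and transduction, the integrated vector gives stable shRNA expression, and puromycin selection enriches for PARP1-depleted cells. The associated publication used this approach to test whether the DNA damage sensors ATM, ATR, DNA-PKcs and PARP-1 are needed for HIV-1 integration, and concluded that they are dispensable.
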