Addgene plasmid #14546: pLV.PARP1#3
Depositing lab: Didier Trono. Depositing organization: Swiss Federal Institute of Technology (EPFL). Publication: DNA damage sensors ATM, ATR, DNA-PKcs, and PARP-1 are dispensable for human immunodeficiency virus type 1 integration. Ariumi Y, Turelli P, Masutani M, Trono D. J Virol. 2005 Mar . 79(5):2973-8. 10.1128/JVI.79.5.2973-2978.2005 PubMed 15709017.
Backbone
  Vector backbone: pRDI292
  Vector type: Mammalian Expression, Lentiviral, RNAi
  Selectable markers: Puromycin
Growth in bacteria
  Bacterial resistance: Ampicillin, 100 μg/mL
  Growth temperature: 37°C
  Growth strain: Stbl3
  Copy number: High Copy
Gene/Insert
  Gene/Insert name: PARP1 shRNA (alt name: PARP1)
  Species: H. sapiens (human)
  Insert size (bp): 60
  Entrez Gene: PARP1 (a.k.a. ADPRT, ADPRT 1, ADPRT1, ARTD1, PARP, PARP-1, PARS, PPOL, Poly-PARP, pADPRT-1)
  Cloning method: Restriction Enzyme; 5′ cloning site BamHI (not destroyed); 3′ cloning site SalI (not destroyed)
  Sequencing primers: 5′ H1
Terms and licenses: Academic/Nonprofit Terms; Industry Terms: Not Available to Industry
Depositor comments: Sense oligo sequence used for cloning: PARP-1 #3, 5'-GATCCCCGGA CTCGCTCCGG ATGGCCTTCA AGAGAGGCCA TCCGGAGCGA GTCCTTTTTG GAAA-3'.
How to cite: pLV.PARP1#3 was a gift from Didier Trono (Addgene plasmid # 14546 ; http://n2t.net/addgene:14546 ; RRID:Addgene_14546)
